Addgene plasmid #135258: p667-UBC-BRSK1-V5-miniTurbo_IDG-K
Purpose: Gateway destination clone of BRSK1 (human) tagged with C-terminal V5-miniTurbo for generating protein-proximity networks using proximity-dependent biotinylation proteomics
Depositing lab: Ben Major. Depositing organization: University of North Carolina at Chapel Hill.
Backbone
  Vector backbone: pDest667
  Backbone manufacturer: PEL
  Backbone size w/o insert (bp): 9014
  Vector type: Mammalian Expression, Lentiviral ; Gateway Destination
  Selectable markers: Puromycin
Growth in bacteria
  Bacterial resistance: Ampicillin, 100 μg/mL
  Growth temperature: 30°C
  Growth strain: NEB Stable
  Copy number: Low Copy
Gene/Insert
  Gene/Insert name: BRSK1-V5-miniTurbo (alt name: BRSK1)
  Species: H. sapiens (human)
  Entrez Gene: BRSK1 (a.k.a. hSAD1)
  Promoter: Ubiquitin
  Tag / fusion protein: V5-miniTurbo (C terminal on insert)
  Cloning method: Gateway Cloning
  Sequencing primers: 5′ GCCCGAAGGAATAGAAGAAGAA; 3′ CATAGCGTAAAAGGAGCAACA
Terms and licenses: Academic/Nonprofit Terms; Industry Terms: Not Available to Industry
Depositor comments: These plasmids were generated as part of the Illuminating the Druggable Genome (IDG) program sponsored by the NIH Common Fund. The goal of this program is to identify, gather, and distribute information and resources for proteins that currently are not well-studied yet belong to commonly drug-targeted protein families: protein kinases, non-olfactory G-protein coupled receptors (GPCRs), and ion channels. The IDG program is designed to develop fundamental research tools for understudied proteins, elucidate their function, and disseminate the IDG-related resources and data to the greater scientific community. These lentiviral gateway destination plasmids were generated, as part of the Kinase-Data and Resource Generating Center (DRGC), using the single fragment or multisite gateway cloning technology. They were used for generating proteomics-based protein-interaction and protein-proximity networks that can be accessed through the kinase-DRGC website https://darkkinome.org/. Each plasmid has either an N- or C-terminal fusion protein (Flag/ V5/V5-miniTurbo/V5-TurboID/miniTurbo-V5/TurboID-V5) tagged understudied kinase driven under either a CMV or Ubiquitin (UBC) promoter. All inserts in the pENTR plasmids used to generate the deposited destination plasmids were end-sequenced and insert size validated prior to multi-site gateway cloning. The combined insert size of the single fragment or three fragment destination plasmids were confirmed by restriction digestion (BsrGI, and EcoRV for pDest667; BsrGI, EcoRV, and BstZ17I for pDest663; and BsrGI for pHAGE) and all plasmids were partially sequenced to ensure in-frame ORFs and fusion tags.
How to cite: p667-UBC-BRSK1-V5-miniTurbo_IDG-K was a gift from Ben Major (Addgene plasmid # 135258 ; http://n2t.net/addgene:135258 ; RRID:Addgene_135258)
