[The description below was written by a language model from this plasmid's Addgene catalogue record and pLannotate feature annotations shown in this document.]
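Description:
p667-UBC-BRSK1-V5-miniTurbo_IDG-K is a lentiviral mammalian expression plasmid built on the pDest667 Gateway destination backbone, carrying human BRSK1 (a serine/threonine kinase also known as SAD1) fused at its C terminus to V5-miniTurbo. The sequenced plasmid is about 11.8 kb. It is maintained in E. coli through a ColE1/pUC-type origin with ampicillin resistance (the catalogue nevertheless lists it as low copy), and it also contains an f1 origin and an SV40 origin. The viral portion has an RSV promoter driving a truncated HIV-1 5' LTR, followed by the Ψ packaging signal, RRE for Rev-dependent export, and the cPPT/CTS. A second truncated LTR and an SV40 polyadenylation signal close the transfer cassette. This layout matches a third-generation vector that relies on packaging functions supplied in trans.

Within the LTRs, the attB4, attB1 and attB2 sites left by multisite Gateway recombination separate the three assembled modules: the human ubiquitin C promoter, the BRSK1 coding sequence, and the C-terminal tag. The feature table annotates miniTurbo, an engineered, N-terminally truncated E. coli biotin ligase, but not the V5 epitope, which the catalogue entry records as part of the tag. A WPRE follows to enhance transcript expression, and a separate mouse PGK promoter drives puromycin N-acetyltransferase for selecting transduced cells.

The construct was made under the Illuminating the Druggable Genome program as a tool for understudied kinases. When expressed in cells, the BRSK1-miniTurbo fusion biotinylates nearby proteins, which can then be captured and identified by mass spectrometry to map the kinase's protein-proximity network. The depositor reports that the assembled insert size was checked by restriction digestion and that the plasmid was partially sequenced to confirm in-frame fusion.
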