Features (pLannotate 1.2.2; 31 found; start..end, strand, type, name):
      1..22      +  protein_bind   CAP binding site: CAP binding activates transcription in the presence of cAMP. E. coli catabolite activator protein
     37..67      +  promoter       lac promoter: promoter for the E. coli lac operon
     71..93      +  protein_bind   lac operator (fragment): The lac repressor binds to the lac operator to inhibit transcription in E. coli. This inhibition can be relieved by adding lactose or isopropyl-β-D-thiogalactopyranoside (IPTG). lac repressor encoded by lacI
    136..154     +  promoter       T3 promoter: promoter for bacteriophage T3 RNA polymerase
    182..408     +  promoter       RSV promoter: Rous sarcoma virus enhancer/promoter
    409..589     +  LTR            5' LTR (truncated): truncated 5' long terminal repeat (LTR) from HIV-1
    636..761     +  misc_feature   HIV-1 Ψ: packaging signal of human immunodeficiency virus type 1
    745..1108    +  CDS            HIV-1 gag (fragment): gag protein from human immunodeficiency virus 1; gag
   1254..1487    +  misc_feature   RRE: The Rev response element (RRE) of HIV-1 allows for Rev-dependent mRNA export from the nucleus to the cytoplasm.
   1864..1964    +  CDS            Rev (fragment): human immunodeficiency virus 1 (HIV-1) Rev protein; rev; enhances nuclear export of unspliced and incompletely spliced viral mRNAs
   1983..2099    +  misc_feature   cPPT/CTS: central polypurine tract and central termination sequence of HIV-1
   2131..2151    +  protein_bind   attB4: mutant version of attB; core recombination site for the Gateway® BP reaction BP Clonase™
   2151..3362    +  promoter       UbC promoter: human ubiquitin C promoter
   3368..3387    +  protein_bind   attB1 (fragment): mutant version of attB; recombination site for the Gateway® BP reaction BP Clonase™
   3390..5723    +  CDS            BRSK1: BRSK1_HUMAN - Also known as KIAA1811, SAD1, SADB. Experimental evidence at protein level: Swiss-Prot protein existence level 1. Serine/threonine-protein kinase that plays a key role in polarization of neurons and centrosome duplication. Phosphorylates CDC25B, CDC25C, MAPT/TAU, RIMS1, TUBG1, TUBG2 and WEE1. Following phosphorylation and activation by STK11/LKB1, acts as a key regulator of polarization of cortical neurons, probably by mediating phosphorylation of microtubule-associated proteins such as MAPT/TAU at 'Thr-529' and 'Ser-579'. Also regulates neuron polarization by mediating phosphory
   5728..5748    -  protein_bind   attB2: mutant version of attB; core recombination site for the Gateway® BP reaction BP Clonase™
   5799..6569    +  CDS            miniTurbo: N-terminally truncated mutant of the E. coli biotin ligase BioID engineered for improved catalytic efficiency (Branon et al., 2018)
   6624..7212    +  misc_feature   WPRE: woodchuck hepatitis virus posttranscriptional regulatory element
   7226..7725    +  promoter       PGK promoter: mouse phosphoglycerate kinase 1 promoter
   7746..8345    +  CDS            PuroR: puromycin N-acetyltransferase; pac from Streptomyces alboniger; confers resistance to puromycin
   8413..8550    +  CDS            nef (fragment): NEF_HV1LA - Experimental evidence at protein level: Swiss-Prot protein existence level 1. Extracellular Nef protein targets CD4(+) T-lymphocytes for apoptosis by interacting with CXCR4 surface receptors. From Human immunodeficiency virus type 1 group M subtype B (isolate Lai) (HIV-1).
   8536..8716    +  LTR            5' LTR (truncated): truncated 5' long terminal repeat (LTR) from HIV-1
   8788..8909    +  polyA_signal   SV40 poly(A) signal: SV40 polyadenylation signal
   8949..9084    +  rep_origin     SV40 ori: SV40 origin of replication
   9105..9123    -  promoter       T7 promoter: promoter for bacteriophage T7 RNA polymerase
   9131..9286    +  CDS            lacZα (fragment): LacZα fragment of β-galactosidase; lacZ fragment
   9291..9719    +  rep_origin     f1 ori (sequence partly withheld): f1 bacteriophage origin of replication; arrow indicates direction of (+) strand synthesis
   9772..9876    +  promoter       AmpR promoter: bla
   9877..10737   +  CDS            AmpR: β-lactamase; bla; confers resistance to ampicillin, carbenicillin, and related antibiotics
  10908..11496   +  rep_origin     ori: high-copy-number ColE1/pMB1/pBR322/pUC origin of replication
  11679..11771   +  CDS            lacI (fragment): lac repressor; lacI; The lac repressor binds to the lac operator to inhibit transcription in E. coli. This inhibition can be relieved by adding lactose or isopropyl-β-D-thiogalactopyranoside (IPTG).
>Addgene plasmid #135258 | p667-UBC-BRSK1-V5-miniTurbo_IDG-K | addgene full sequence | sequence record 269093 | Addgene NGS Result
TAATGTGAGTTAGCTCACTCATTAGGCACCCCAGGCTTTACACTTTATGCTTCCGGCTCGTATGTTGTGT
GGAATTGTGAGCGGATAACAATTTCACACAGGAAACAGCTATGACCATGATTACGCCAAGCGCGCAATTA
ACCCTCACTAAAGGGAACAAAAGCTGGAGCTGCAAGCTTAATGTAGTCTTATGCAATACTCTTGTAGTCT
TGCAACATGGTAACGATGAGTTAGCAACATGCCTTACAAGGAGAGAAAAAGCACCGTGCATGCCGATTGG
TGGAAGTAAGGTGGTACGATCGTGCCTTATTAGGAAGGCAACAGACGGGTCTGACATGGATTGGACGAAC
CACTGAATTGCCGCATTGCAGAGATATTGTATTTAAGTGCCTAGCTCGATACATAAACGGGTCTCTCTGG
TTAGACCAGATCTGAGCCTGGGAGCTCTCTGGCTAACTAGGGAACCCACTGCTTAAGCCTCAATAAAGCT
TGCCTTGAGTGCTTCAAGTAGTGTGTGCCCGTCTGTTGTGTGACTCTGGTAACTAGAGATCCCTCAGACC
CTTTTAGTCAGTGTGGAAAATCTCTAGCAGTGGCGCCCGAACAGGGACTTGAAAGCGAAAGGGAAACCAG
AGGAGCTCTCTCGACGCAGGACTCGGCTTGCTGAAGCGCGCACGGCAAGAGGCGAGGGGCGGCGACTGGT
GAGTACGCCAAAAATTTTGACTAGCGGAGGCTAGAAGGAGAGAGATGGGTGCGAGAGCGTCAGTATTAAG
CGGGGGAGAATTAGATCGCGATGGGAAAAAATTCGGTTAAGGCCAGGGGGAAAGAAAAAATATAAATTAA
AACATATAGTATGGGCAAGCAGGGAGCTAGAACGATTCGCAGTTAATCCTGGCCTGTTAGAAACATCAGA
AGGCTGTAGACAAATACTGGGACAGCTACAACCATCCCTTCAGACAGGATCAGAAGAACTTAGATCATTA
TATAATACAGTAGCAACCCTCTATTGTGTGCATCAAAGGATAGAGATAAAAGACACCAAGGAAGCTTTAG
ACAAGATAGAGGAAGAGCAAAACAAAAGTAAGACCACCGCACAGCAAGCGGCCGCTGATCTTCAGACCTG
GAGGAGGAGATATGAGGGACAATTGGAGAAGTGAATTATATAAATATAAAGTAGTAAAAATTGAACCATT
AGGAGTAGCACCCACCAAGGCAAAGAGAAGAGTGGTGCAGAGAGAAAAAAGAGCAGTGGGAATAGGAGCT
TTGTTCCTTGGGTTCTTGGGAGCAGCAGGAAGCACTATGGGCGCAGCGTCAATGACGCTGACGGTACAGG
CCAGACAATTATTGTCTGGTATAGTGCAGCAGCAGAACAATTTGCTGAGGGCTATTGAGGCGCAACAGCA
TCTGTTGCAACTCACAGTCTGGGGCATCAAGCAGCTCCAGGCAAGAATCCTGGCTGTGGAAAGATACCTA
AAGGATCAACAGCTCCTGGGGATTTGGGGTTGCTCTGGAAAACTCATTTGCACCACTGCTGTGCCTTGGA
ATGCTAGTTGGAGTAATAAATCTCTGGAACAGATTTGGAATCACACGACCTGGATGGAGTGGGACAGAGA
AATTAACAATTACACAAGCTTAATACACTCCTTAATTGAAGAATCGCAAAACCAGCAAGAAAAGAATGAA
CAAGAATTATTGGAATTAGATAAATGGGCAAGTTTGTGGAATTGGTTTAACATAACAAATTGGCTGTGGT
ATATAAAATTATTCATAATGATAGTAGGAGGCTTGGTAGGTTTAAGAATAGTTTTTGCTGTACTTTCTAT
AGTGAATAGAGTTAGGCAGGGATATTCACCATTATCGTTTCAGACCCACCTCCCAACCCCGAGGGGACCC
GACAGGCCCGAAGGAATAGAAGAAGAAGGTGGAGAGAGAGACAGAGACAGATCCATTCGATTAGTGAACG
GATCTCGACGGTATCGGTTAACTTTTAAAAGAAAAGGGGGGATTGGGGGGTACAGTGCAGGGGAAAGAAT
AGTAGACATAATAGCAACAGACATACAAACTAAAGAATTACAAAAACAAATTACAAAATTCAAAATTTTA
TCGTCCAGTGTGGTGGAATTCTGCAGATATCAACTTTGTATAGAAAAGTTGGCCTCCGCGCCGGGTTTTG
GCGCCTCCCGCGGGCGCCCCCCTCCTCACGGCGAGCGCTGCCACGTCAGACGAAGGGCGCAGCGAGCGTC
CTGATCCTTCCGCCCGGACGCTCAGGACAGCGGCCCGCTGCTCATAAGACTCGGCCTTAGAACCCCAGTA
TCAGCAGAAGGACATTTTAGGACGGGACTTGGGTGACTCTAGGGCACTGGTTTTCTTTCCAGAGAGCGGA
ACAGGCGAGGAAAAGTAGTCCCTTCTCGGCGATTCTGCGGAGGGATCTCCGTGGGGCGGTGAACGCCGAT
GATTATATAAGGACGCGCCGGGTGTGGCACAGCTAGTTCCGTCGCAGCCGGGATTTGGGTCGCGGTTCTT
GTTTGTGGATCGCTGTGATCGTCACTTGGTGAGTAGCGGGCTGCTGGGCTGGCCGGGGCTTTCGTGGCCG
CCGGGCCGCTCGGTGGGACGGAAGCGTGTGGAGAGACCGCCAAGGGCTGTAGTCTGGGTCCGCGAGCAAG
GTTGCCCTGAACTGGGGGTTGGGGGGAGCGCAGCAAAATGGCGGCTGTTCCCGAGTCTTGAATGGAAGAC
GCTTGTGAGGCGGGCTGTGAGGTCGTTGAAACAAGGTGGGGGGCATGGTGGGCGGCAAGAACCCAAGGTC
TTGAGGCCTTCGCTAATGCGGGAAAGCTCTTATTCGGGTGAGATGGGCTGGGGCACCATCTGGGGACCCT
GACGTGAAGTTTGTCACTGACTGGAGAACTCGGTTTGTCGTCTGTTGCGGGGGCGGCAGTTATGGCGGTG
CCGTTGGGCAGTGCACCCGTACCTTTGGGAGCGCGCGCCCTCGTCGTGTCGTGACGTCACCCGTTCTGTT
GGCTTATAATGCAGGGTGGGGCCACCTGCCGGTAGGTGTGCGGTAGGCTTTTCTCCGTCGCAGGACGCAG
GGTTCGGGCCTAGGGTAGGCTCTCCTGAATCGACAGGCGCCGGACCTCTGGTGAGGGGAGGGATAAGTGA
GGCGTCAGTTTCTTTGGTCGGTTTTATGTACCTATCTTCTTAAGTAGCTGAAGCTCCGGTTTTGAACTAT
GCGCTCGGGGTTGGCGAGTGTGTTTTGTGAAGTTTTTTAGGCACCTTTTGAAATGTAATCATTTGGGTCA
ATATGTAATTTTCAGTGTTAGACTAGTAAATTGTCCGCTAAATTCTGGCCGTTTTTGGCTTTTTTGTTAG
ACGCAACTTTGTACAAAAAAGCAGGCTTAATGTCGTCCGGGGCCAAGGAGGGAGGTGGGGGCTCTCCCGC
CTACCACCTCCCCCACCCCCACCCCCACCCACCCCAGCACGCCCAATATGTGGGCCCCTATCGGCTGGAG
AAGACGCTGGGCAAAGGACAGACAGGGCTGGTTAAACTCGGGGTCCACTGCATCACGGGTCAGAAGGTCG
CCATCAAGATCGTGAACCGGGAGAAGCTGTCGGAGTCGGTGCTGATGAAGGTGGAGCGGGAGATCGCCAT
CCTGAAGCTCATCGAACACCCACATGTCCTCAAGCTCCACGACGTCTACGAGAACAAGAAATATTTGTAC
CTGGTTCTGGAGCACGTCTCGGGGGGTGAGCTATTCGACTACCTGGTAAAGAAGGGGAGACTGACGCCCA
AGGAGGCCCGAAAGTTCTTCCGCCAGATTGTGTCTGCGCTGGACTTCTGCCACAGCTACTCCATCTGCCA
CAGAGACCTAAAGCCCGAGAACCTGCTTTTGGATGAGAAAAACAACATCCGCATTGCAGACTTCGGCATG
GCGTCCCTGCAGGTGGGGGACAGCCTCCTGGAGACCAGCTGCGGGTCCCCCCATTATGCGTGTCCAGAGG
TGATTAAGGGGGAAAAATATGATGGCCGCCGGGCAGACATGTGGAGCTGTGGAGTCATCCTCTTCGCCCT
GCTCGTGGGGGCTCTGCCCTTTGATGACGACAACCTCCGCCAGCTGCTGGAGAAGGTGAAACGAGGCGTC
TTCCACATGCCCCACTTCATTCCTCCAGATTGCCAGAGCCTCCTGAGGGGAATGATCGAAGTGGAGCCCG
AAAAAAGGCTCAGTCTGGAGCAAATTCAGAAACATCCTTGGTACCTAGGCGGGAAACACGAGCCAGACCC
GTGCCTGGAGCCAGCCCCTGGCCGCCGGGTAGCCATGCGGAGCCTGCCATCCAACGGAGAGCTGGACCCC
GACGTCCTAGAGAGCATGGCATCACTGGGCTGCTTCAGGGACCGCGAGAGGCTGCATCGCGAGCTGCGCA
GTGAGGAGGAGAACCAAGAAAAGATGATATATTATCTGCTTTTGGATCGGAAGGAGCGGTATCCCAGCTG
TGAGGACCAGGACCTGCCTCCCCGGAATGATGTTGACCCCCCCCGGAAGCGTGTGGATTCTCCCATGCTG
AGCCGTCACGGGAAGCGGCGACCAGAGCGGAAGTCCATGGAAGTCCTGAGCATCACCGATGCCGGGGGTG
GTGGCTCCCCTGTACCCACCCGACGGGCCTTGGAGATGGCCCAGCACAGCCAGAGATCCCGTAGCGTCAG
TGGAGCCTCCACGGGTCTGTCCTCCAGCCCTCTAAGCAGCCCAAGGAGTCCGGTCTTTTCCTTTTCACCG
GAGCCGGGGGCTGGAGATGAGGCTCGAGGCGGGGGCTCCCCGACTTCCAAAACGCAGACGCTGCCTTCTC
GGGGCCCCAGGGGTGGGGGCGCCGGGGAGCAGCCCCCGCCCCCCAGTGCCCGCTCCACACCCCTGCCCGG
CCCCCCAGGCTCCCCGCGCTCCTCTGGCGGGACCCCCTTGCACTCGCCTCTGCACACGCCCCGGGCCAGT
CCCACCGGGACCCCGGGGACAACACCACCCCCCAGCCCCGGCGGTGGCGTCGGGGGAGCCGCCTGGAGGA
GTCGTCTCAACTCCATCCGCAACAGCTTCCTGGGCTCCCCTCGCTTTCACCGGCGCAAGATGCAGGTCCC
TACCGCTGAGGAGATGTCCAGCTTGACGCCAGAGTCCTCCCCGGAGCTGGCAAAACGCTCCTGGTTCGGG
AACTTCATCTCCTTGGACAAAGAAGAACAAATATTCCTCGTGCTAAAGGACAAACCTCTCAGCAGCATCA
AAGCAGACATCGTCCATGCCTTTCTGTCGATCCCCAGCCTGAGTCACAGTGTGCTGTCACAGACCAGCTT
CAGGGCCGAGTACAAGGCCAGTGGCGGCCCCTCCGTCTTCCAAAAGCCCGTCCGCTTCCAGGTGGACATC
AGCTCCTCTGAGGGTCCAGAGCCCTCCCCGCGACGGGACGGCAGCGGAGGTGGTGGCATCTACTCCGTCA
CCTTCACTCTCATCTCGGGTCCCAGCCGTCGGTTCAAGCGAGTGGTGGAGACCATCCAGGCACAGCTCCT
GAGCACTCATGACCAGCCCTCCGTGCAGGCCCTGGCAGACGAGAAGAACGGGGCCCAGACCCGGCCTGCT
GGTGCCCCACCCCGAAGCCTGCAGCCCCCACCCGGCCGCCCAGACCCAGAGCTGAGCAGCTCTCCCCGCC
GAGGCCCCCCCAAGGACAAGAAGCTCCTGGCCACCAACGGGACCCCTCTGCCCAACCCAGCTTTCTTGTA
CAAAGTGGGCGGCAAGCCCATCCCCAACCCCCTGCTGGGCCTGGACAGCACCGCTAGCATCCCGCTGCTG
AACGCTAAACAGATTCTGGGACAGCTGGACGGCGGGAGCGTGGCAGTCCTGCCTGTGGTCGACTCCACCA
ATCAGTACCTGCTGGATCGAATCGGCGAGCTGAAGAGTGGGGATGCTTGCATTGCAGAATATCAGCAGGC
AGGGAGAGGAAGCAGAGGGAGGAAATGGTTCTCTCCTTTTGGAGCTAACCTGTACCTGAGTATGTTTTGG
CGCCTGAAGCGGGGACCAGCAGCAATCGGCCTGGGCCCGGTCATCGGAATTGTCATGGCAGAAGCGCTGC
GAAAGCTGGGAGCAGACAAGGTGCGAGTCAAATGGCCCAATGACCTGTATCTGCAGGATAGAAAGCTGGC
AGGCATCCTGGTGGAGCTGGCCGGAATAACAGGCGATGCTGCACAGATCGTCATTGGCGCCGGGATTAAC
GTGGCTATGAGGCGCGTGGAGGAAAGCGTGGTCAATCAGGGCTGGATCACACTGCAGGAAGCAGGGATTA
ACCTGGACAGGAATACTCTGGCCGCTATGCTGATCCGAGAGCTGCGGGCAGCCCTGGAACTGTTCGAGCA
GGAAGGCCTGGCTCCATATCTGTCACGGTGGGAGAAGCTGGATAACTTCATCAATAGACCCGTGAAGCTG
ATCATTGGGGACAAAGAGATTTTCGGGATTAGCCGGGGGATTGATAAACAGGGAGCCCTGCTGCTGGAAC
AGGACGGAGTTATCAAACCCTGGATGGGCGGAGAAATCAGTCTGCGGTCTGCCGAAAAGTAAGCCAACTT
TATTATACATAGTTGATATCCAGCACAGTGGCGGCCGCTCGACAATCAACCTCTGGATTACAAAATTTGT
GAAAGATTGACTGGTATTCTTAACTATGTTGCTCCTTTTACGCTATGTGGATACGCTGCTTTAATGCCTT
TGTATCATGCTATTGCTTCCCGTATGGCTTTCATTTTCTCCTCCTTGTATAAATCCTGGTTGCTGTCTCT
TTATGAGGAGTTGTGGCCCGTTGTCAGGCAACGTGGCGTGGTGTGCACTGTGTTTGCTGACGCAACCCCC
ACTGGTTGGGGCATTGCCACCACCTGTCAGCTCCTTTCCGGGACTTTCGCTTTCCCCCTCCCTATTGCCA
CGGCGGAACTCATCGCCGCCTGCCTTGCCCGCTGCTGGACAGGGGCTCGGCTGTTGGGCACTGACAATTC
CGTGGTGTTGTCGGGGAAGCTGACGTCCTTTCCATGGCTGCTCGCCTGTGTTGCCACCTGGATTCTGCGC
GGGACGTCCTTCTGCTACGTCCCTTCGGCCCTCAATCCAGCGGACCTTCCTTCCCGCGGCCTGCTGCCGG
CTCTGCGGCCTCTTCCGCGTCTTCGCCTTCGCCCTCAGACGAGTCGGATCTCCCTTTGGGCCGCCTCCCC
GCCTGGAATTCTACCGGGTAGGGGAGGCGCTTTTCCCAAGGCAGTCTGGAGCATGCGCTTTAGCAGCCCC
GCTGGGCACTTGGCGCTACACAAGTGGCCTCTGGCCTCGCACACATTCCACATCCACCGGTAGGCGCCAA
CCGGCTCCGTTCTTTGGTGGCCCCTTCGCGCCACCTTCTACTCCTCCCCTAGTCAGGAAGTTCCCCCCCG
CCCCGCAGCTCGCGTCGTGCAGGACGTGACAAATGGAAGTAGCACGTCTCACTAGTCTCGTGCAGATGGA
CAGCACCGCTGAGCAATGGAAGCGGGTAGGCCTTTGGGGCAGCGGCCAATAGCAGCTTTGCTCCTTCGCT
TTCTGGGCTCAGAGGCTGGGAAGGGGTGGGTCCGGGGGCGGGCTCAGGGGCGGGCTCAGGGGCGGGGCGG
GCGCCCGAAGGTCCTCCGGAGGCCCGGCATTCTGCACGCTTCAAAAGCGCACGTCTGCCGCGCTGTTCTC
CTCTTCCTCATCTCCGGGCCTTTCGACCTGCAGCCCAAGCTTACCATGACCGAGTACAAGCCCACGGTGC
GCCTCGCCACCCGCGACGACGTCCCCAGGGCCGTACGCACCCTCGCCGCCGCGTTCGCCGACTACCCCGC
CACGCGCCACACCGTCGATCCGGACCGCCACATCGAGCGGGTCACCGAGCTGCAAGAACTCTTCCTCACG
CGCGTCGGGCTCGACATCGGCAAGGTGTGGGTCGCGGACGACGGCGCCGCGGTGGCGGTCTGGACCACGC
CGGAGAGCGTCGAAGCGGGGGCGGTGTTCGCCGAGATCGGCCCGCGCATGGCCGAGTTGAGCGGTTCCCG
GCTGGCCGCGCAGCAACAGATGGAAGGCCTCCTGGCGCCGCACCGGCCCAAGGAGCCCGCGTGGTTCCTG
GCCACCGTCGGCGTCTCGCCCGACCACCAGGGCAAGGGTCTGGGCAGCGCCGTCGTGCTCCCCGGAGTGG
AGGCGGCCGAGCGCGCCGGGGTGCCCGCCTTCCTGGAGACCTCCGCGCCCCGCAACCTCCCCTTCTACGA
GCGGCTCGGCTTCACCGTCACCGCCGACGTCGAGGTGCCCGAAGGACCGCGCACCTGGTGCATGACCCGC
AAGCCCGGTGCCTGACGCCCGCCCCACGACCCGCAGCGCCCGACCGAAAGGAGCGCACGACCCCATGCAT
CTCGAGGGCCCGGTACCTTTAAGACCAATGACTTACAAGGCAGCTGTAGATCTTAGCCACTTTTTAAAAG
AAAAGGGGGGACTGGAAGGGCTAGCTCACTCCCAACGAAGACAAGATCTGCTTTTTGCTTGTACTGGGTC
TCTCTGGTTAGACCAGATCTGAGCCTGGGAGCTCTCTGGCTAACTAGGGAACCCACTGCTTAAGCCTCAA
TAAAGCTTGCCTTGAGTGCTTCAAGTAGTGTGTGCCCGTCTGTTGTGTGACTCTGGTAACTAGAGATCCC
TCAGACCCTTTTAGTCAGTGTGGAAAATCTCTAGCAGTAGTAGTTCATGTCATCTTATTATTCAGTATTT
ATAACTTGCAAAGAAATGAATATCAGAGAGTGAGAGGAACTTGTTTATTGCAGCTTATAATGGTTACAAA
TAAAGCAATAGCATCACAAATTTCACAAATAAAGCATTTTTTTCACTGCATTCTAGTTGTGGTTTGTCCA
AACTCATCAATGTATCTTATCATGTCTGGCTCTAGCTATCCCGCCCCTAACTCCGCCCATCCCGCCCCTA
ACTCCGCCCAGTTCCGCCCATTCTCCGCCCCATGGCTGACTAATTTTTTTTATTTATGCAGAGGCCGAGG
CCGCCTCGGCCTCTGAGCTATTCCAGAAGTAGTGAGGAGGCTTTTTTGGAGGCCTAGGGACGTACCCAAT
TCGCCCTATAGTGAGTCGTATTACGCGCGCTCACTGGCCGTCGTTTTACAACGTCGTGACTGGGAAAACC
CTGGCGTTACCCAACTTAATCGCCTTGCAGCACATCCCCCTTTCGCCAGCTGGCGTAATAGCGAAGAGGC
CCGCACCGATCGCCCTTCCCAACAGTTGCGCAGCCTGAATGGCGAATGGG
[124 nt withheld, positions 9291-9414]
C
[91 nt withheld, positions 9416-9506]
A
[49 nt withheld, positions 9508-9556]
CCTTTGACGTTGGAGTCCACGTTCTTT
[37 nt withheld, positions 9584-9620]
ACCCTATCTCGGTCTATTCTTTTGATTTATAAGGGATTTTGCCGATTTCGGCCTATTGGTTAAAAAATGA
GCTGATTTAACAAAAATTTAACGCGAATTTTAACAAAATATTAACGCTTACAATTTAGGTGGCACTTTTC
GGGGAAATGTGCGCGGAACCCCTATTTGTTTATTTTTCTAAATACATTCAAATATGTATCCGCTCATGAG
ACAATAACCCTGATAAATGCTTCAATAATATTGAAAAAGGAAGAGTATGAGTATTCAACATTTCCGTGTC
GCCCTTATTCCCTTTTTTGCGGCATTTTGCCTTCCTGTTTTTGCTCACCCAGAAACGCTGGTGAAAGTAA
AAGATGCTGAAGATCAGTTGGGTGCACGAGTGGGTTACATCGAACTGGATCTCAACAGCGGTAAGATCCT
TGAGAGTTTTCGCCCCGAAGAACGTTTTCCAATGATGAGCACTTTTAAAGTTCTGCTATGTGGCGCGGTA
TTATCCCGTATTGACGCCGGGCAAGAGCAACTCGGTCGCCGCATACACTATTCTCAGAATGACTTGGTTG
AGTACTCACCAGTCACAGAAAAGCATCTTACGGATGGCATGACAGTAAGAGAATTATGCAGTGCTGCCAT
AACCATGAGTGATAACACTGCGGCCAACTTACTTCTGACAACGATCGGAGGACCGAAGGAGCTAACCGCT
TTTTTGCACAACATGGGGGATCATGTAACTCGCCTTGATCGTTGGGAACCGGAGCTGAATGAAGCCATAC
CAAACGACGAGCGTGACACCACGATGCCTGTAGCAATGGCAACAACGTTGCGCAAACTATTAACTGGCGA
ACTACTTACTCTAGCTTCCCGGCAACAATTAATAGACTGGATGGAGGCGGATAAAGTTGCAGGACCACTT
CTGCGCTCGGCCCTTCCGGCTGGCTGGTTTATTGCTGATAAATCTGGAGCCGGTGAGCGTGGGTCTCGCG
GTATCATTGCAGCACTGGGGCCAGATGGTAAGCCCTCCCGTATCGTAGTTATCTACACGACGGGGAGTCA
GGCAACTATGGATGAACGAAATAGACAGATCGCTGAGATAGGTGCCTCACTGATTAAGCATTGGTAACTG
TCAGACCAAGTTTACTCATATATACTTTAGATTGATTTAAAACTTCATTTTTAATTTAAAAGGATCTAGG
TGAAGATCCTTTTTGATAATCTCATGACCAAAATCCCTTAACGTGAGTTTTCGTTCCACTGAGCGTCAGA
CCCCGTAGAAAAGATCAAAGGATCTTCTTGAGATCCTTTTTTTCTGCGCGTAATCTGCTGCTTGCAAACA
AAAAAACCACCGCTACCAGCGGTGGTTTGTTTGCCGGATCAAGAGCTACCAACTCTTTTTCCGAAGGTAA
CTGGCTTCAGCAGAGCGCAGATACCAAATACTGTTCTTCTAGTGTAGCCGTAGTTAGGCCACCACTTCAA
GAACTCTGTAGCACCGCCTACATACCTCGCTCTGCTAATCCTGTTACCAGTGGCTGCTGCCAGTGGCGAT
AAGTCGTGTCTTACCGGGTTGGACTCAAGACGATAGTTACCGGATAAGGCGCAGCGGTCGGGCTGAACGG
GGGGTTCGTGCACACAGCCCAGCTTGGAGCGAACGACCTACACCGAACTGAGATACCTACAGCGTGAGCT
ATGAGAAAGCGCCACGCTTCCCGAAGGGAGAAAGGCGGACAGGTATCCGGTAAGCGGCAGGGTCGGAACA
GGAGAGCGCACGAGGGAGCTTCCAGGGGGAAACGCCTGGTATCTTTATAGTCCTGTCGGGTTTCGCCACC
TCTGACTTGAGCGTCGATTTTTGTGATGCTCGTCAGGGGGGCGGAGCCTATGGAAAAACGCCAGCAACGC
GGCCTTTTTACGGTTCCTGGCCTTTTGCTGGCCTTTTGCTCACATGTTCTTTCCTGCGTTATCCCCTGAT
TCTGTGGATAACCGTATTACCGCCTTTGAGTGAGCTGATACCGCTCGCCGCAGCCGAACGACCGAGCGCA
GCGAGTCAGTGAGCGAGGAAGCGGAAGAGCGCCCAATACGCAAACCGCCTCTCCCCGCGCGTTGGCCGAT
TCATTAATGCAGCTGGCACGACAGGTTTCCCGACTGGAAAGCGGGCAGTGAGCGCAACGCAAT
