>Addgene plasmid #135258 | p667-UBC-BRSK1-V5-miniTurbo_IDG-K | depositor partial sequence | sequence record 260325 | DK30: TGAAGCTCCGGTTTTGAACT
GTGGATTGTCTGCGGTGTGTTTTGTGAGTTTTTTAGGCACCTTTTGAAATGTAATCATTTGGGTCAATAT
GTAATTTTCAGTGTTAGACTAGTAAATTGTCCGCTAAATTCTGGCCGTTTTTGGCTTTTTTGTTAGACGC
AACTTTGTACAAAAAAGCAGGCTTAATGTCGTCCGGGGCCAAGGAGGGAGGTGGGGGCTCTCCCGCCTAC
CACCTCCCCCACCCCCACCCCCACCCACCCCAGCACGCCCAATATGTGGGCCCCTATCGGCTGGAGAAGA
CGCTGGGCAAAGGACAGACAGGGCTGGTTAAACTCTGGGTCCACTGCATCACGGGTCAAAAGGTCGCCAT
CAAGATCGGGAACCGGGAGAAGCTGTCCGAGTCGGTGCTGATGACCGTGGAGCGGGAGATCGCCCTCCTG
ACGCTCATCGAACACCCACATGTCCTCAAGCTCCTCCACCTCTACTAGAACAAGAAATATTTGTACCTGG
TTCTGGACCACGTCTCCCGGGGTGACCTATTCC
