>Addgene plasmid #135258 | p667-UBC-BRSK1-V5-miniTurbo_IDG-K | depositor partial sequence | sequence record 260326 | DK40: CATTTCCTCCCTCTGCTTCC
NNGGGTGGCTATTCTGCATGCAGCATCCCCACTCTTCAGCTCGCCGATTCGATCCAGCAGGTACTGATTG
GTGGAGTCGACCACAGGCAGGACTGCCACGCTCCCGCCGTCCAGCTGTCCCAGAATCTGTTTAGCGTTCA
GCAGCGGGATGCTAGCGGTGCTGTCCAGGCCCAGCAGGGGGTTGGGGATGGGCTTGCCGCCCACTTTGTA
CAAGAAAGCTGGGTTGGGCAGAGGGGTCCCGTTGGTGGCCAGGAGCTTCTTGTCCTTGGGGGGGCCTCGG
CGGGGAGAGCTGCTCAGCTCTGGGTCTGGGCGGCCGGGTGGGGGCTGCAGGCTTCGGGGTGGGGCACCAG
CAGGCCGGGTCTGGGCCCCGTTCTTCTCGTCTGCCAGGGCCTGCACGGAGGGCTGGTCATGAGTGCTCAG
GAGCTGTGCCTGGATGGTCTCCACCACTCGCTTGAACCGACGGCTGGGACCCGAGATGAGAGTGAAGGTG
ACGGAGTAGATGCCACCACCTCCGCTGCCGTCCCGTCGCGGGGAGGGCTCTGGACCCTCAGAGGAGCTGA
TGTCCACCTGGAAGCGGACGGGCTTTTGGAAGACGGAGGGGCCGCCACTGGCCTTGTACTCGGCCCTGAA
GCTGGTCTGTGACAGCACACTGTGACTCAGGCTGGGGATCGACAGAAAGGCATGGACGATGTCTGCTTTG
ATGCTGCTGAGAGGTTTGTCCTTTAGCACGAGGAATATTTGTTCTTCTTTGTCCAAGGAGATGAAGTTCC
CGAACCAGGAGCGTTTTGCCAGCTCCGGGGAGGACTCTGGCGTCAAGCTGGACATCTCCTCAGCGGTAGG
GACCTGCATCTTGCGCCGGTGAAAGCGAGGGGAGCCCAGGAAGCTGTTGCGGATGGAGTTGAGACGACTC
CTCCAGGCGGCTCCCCCGACGCACGCGGGGCTGGGGGGGTGGTGTTGTCCCCGGGGTCCTGTGGGACTGG
CCTCGGGCGTGTGCAGAGCGAGTGCAAGGGGTCCCGCCAGAGACTCCGGGTAGCCTGCGGGCTGTCAAGG
GTTGTGGATCGGCACTTGGGGTGTG
